Addgene plasmid #155170: pDUAL_tacI
Purpose: BaSP and CuCBP co-expression: tacI promoter controls BaSP expression
Depositing lab: Bernd Nidetzky. Depositing organization: Austrian Centre of Industrial Biotechnology. Publication: Plasmid Design for Tunable Two-Enzyme Co-Expression Promotes Whole-Cell Production of Cellobiose. Schwaiger KN, Voit A, Dobiasova H, Luley C, Wiltschi B, Nidetzky B. Biotechnol J. 2020 Jul 15:e2000063. doi: 10.1002/biot.202000063. PubMed 32668097.
Backbone
  Vector backbone: self assembled
  Backbone size w/o insert (bp): 3134
  Total vector size (bp): 7179
  Vector type: Bacterial Expression, Synthetic Biology
Growth in bacteria
  Bacterial resistance: Ampicillin, 100 μg/mL
  Growth temperature: 37°C
  Growth strain: DH5alpha
  Growth instructions: Use E. coli BL21(DE3) for expression and grow at room temperature.
  Copy number: High Copy
Gene/Insert 1
  Gene/Insert name: Sucrose Phosphorylase from Bifidobacterium adolescentis (alt name: BaSP)
  Species: Bifidobacterium adolescentis
  Insert size (bp): 1515
  GenBank ID: AF543301.1
  Entrez Gene: BAD_RS00415 (a.k.a. BAD_RS00415, BAD_0078)
  Tag / fusion protein: Strep - Tag II (N terminal on backbone)
Gene/Insert 2
  Gene/Insert name: Cellobiose phosphorylase from Cellulomonas uda (alt name: CuCBP)
  Species: Cellulomonas uda
  Insert size (bp): 2466
  GenBank ID: AAQ20920.1
  Tag / fusion protein: His Tag (N terminal on backbone)
Terms and licenses: Academic/Nonprofit Terms; Industry Terms: Not Available to Industry
How to cite: pDUAL_tacI was a gift from Bernd Nidetzky (Addgene plasmid # 155170 ; http://n2t.net/addgene:155170 ; RRID:Addgene_155170)
