[The description below was written by a language model from this plasmid's Addgene catalogue record and pLannotate feature annotations shown in this document.]
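Description:
pDUAL_tacI is a self-assembled, high-copy bacterial expression plasmid of about 7.2 kb, built for co-expression of two phosphorylases in E. coli. It replicates from a ColE1/pUC-type origin and is selected with ampicillin through the AmpR β-lactamase gene. It also carries its own lacI repressor gene under the up-mutated lacIq promoter, so both expression units are held off until an inducer such as IPTG is added.

The payload consists of two separate transcription units on opposite strands. In the first, a tac promoter (the trp/lac UV5 hybrid) with a lac operator drives sucrose phosphorylase from Bifidobacterium adolescentis (BaSP) with an N-terminal Strep-Tag II, and transcription ends at the lambda t0 terminator. In the second, a T7 promoter with a lac operator and the phage T7 gene 10 ribosome binding site drives an N-terminally His-tagged cellobiose phosphorylase, closed by the T7 terminator. The catalogue identifies this enzyme as CuCBP from Cellulomonas uda. The automated annotation labels the reading frame by similarity to a Thermotoga neapolitana cellobiose phosphorylase, which probably reflects a homology match rather than the true source. Because the CuCBP unit depends on T7 RNA polymerase, expression requires a DE3-type host, and the record names BL21(DE3).

The two enzymes are complementary: sucrose phosphorylase produces glucose 1-phosphate from sucrose, and cellobiose phosphorylase can couple that intermediate to glucose to form cellobiose. According to the record, the plasmid belongs to a design study on tunable two-enzyme co-expression for whole-cell cellobiose production, and in this version the tacI promoter sets the level of BaSP expression. The distinct affinity tags would allow each protein to be detected or purified separately.
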