Features (pLannotate 1.2.2; 16 found; start..end, strand, type, name):
     12..40      +  promoter       tac promoter: strong E. coli promoter; hybrid between the trp and lac UV5 promoters
     48..64      +  protein_bind   lac operator: The lac repressor binds to the lac operator to inhibit transcription in E. coli. This inhibition can be relieved by adding lactose or isopropyl-β-D-thiogalactopyranoside (IPTG). lac repressor encoded by lacI
     97..120     +  CDS            Strep-Tag II: peptide that binds Strep-Tactin®, an engineered form of streptavidin
    127..1638    +  CDS            sucP (sequence withheld): SUCP_BIFAA - Also known as spl From Bifidobacterium adolescentis (strain ATCC 15703 / DSM 20083 / NCTC 11814 / E194a).
   1648..1742    +  terminator     lambda t0 terminator: transcription terminator from phage lambda
   1749..1826    +  promoter       lacIq promoter: lacI (mutant); In the lacIq allele, a single base change in the promoter boosts expression of the lacI gene about 10-fold.
   1827..2909    +  CDS            lacI: lac repressor; lacI; The lac repressor binds to the lac operator to inhibit transcription in E. coli. This inhibition can be relieved by adding lactose or isopropyl-β-D-thiogalactopyranoside (IPTG).
   2937..3797    +  CDS            AmpR: β-lactamase; bla; confers resistance to ampicillin, carbenicillin, and related antibiotics
   3804..3833    +  terminator     bacterial terminator (fragment): putative bacterial transcription terminator
   3840..3887    -  terminator     T7 terminator: transcription terminator for bacteriophage T7 RNA polymerase
   3903..6359    -  CDS            cbpA: CBPA_THENN - Experimental evidence at protein level: Swiss-Prot protein existence level 1. Catalyzes the phosphorolysis of cellobiose, yielding glucose 1-phosphate and glucose. Is inactive against cellotriose and the disaccharides lactose, chitobiose and xylobiose. May be the primary enzyme for processing cellobiose in T.neapolitana. From Thermotoga neapolitana (strain ATCC 49049 / DSM 4359 / NBRC 107923 / NS-E).
   6369..6386    -  CDS            7xHis (fragment): 6xHis affinity tag
   6405..6427    -  RBS            RBS: efficient ribosome binding site from bacteriophage T7 gene 10 (Olins and Rangwala, 1989)
   6442..6466    -  protein_bind   lac operator: The lac repressor binds to the lac operator to inhibit transcription in E. coli. This inhibition can be relieved by adding lactose or isopropyl-β-D-thiogalactopyranoside (IPTG). lac repressor encoded by lacI
   6467..6485    -  promoter       T7 promoter: promoter for bacteriophage T7 RNA polymerase
   6564..7152    -  rep_origin     ori: high-copy-number ColE1/pMB1/pBR322/pUC origin of replication
>Addgene plasmid #155170 | pDUAL_tacI | addgene full sequence | sequence record 311666 | Addgene NGS Result
GATCCGAGCTGTTGACAATTAATCATCGGCTCGTATAATGTGTGGAATTGTGAGCGGATAACAATTTCAC
ACAGGAAACAGAATACCATGGCAAGCTGGAGCCACCCGCAGTTCGAAAAGGGTACC
[1512 nt withheld, positions 127-1638]
TAAAAGCTTGACTCCTGTTGATAGATCCAGTAATGACCTCAGAACTCCATCTGGATTTGTTCAGAACGCT
CGGTTGCCGCCGGGCGTTTTTTATTGGTGAGAATGAATTCGACACCATCGAATGGTGCAAAACCTTTCGC
GGAATGGCATGATAGCGCCCGGAAGAGAGTCAATTCAGGGTGGTGAATGTGAAACCAGTAACGTTATACG
ATGTCGCAGAGTATGCCGGTGTCTCTTATCAGACCGTTTCCCGCGTGGTGAACCAGGCCAGCCACGTTTC
TGCGAAAACGCGGGAAAAAGTGGAAGCGGCGATGGCGGAGCTGAATTACATTCCCAACCGCGTGGCACAA
CAACTGGCGGGCAAACAGTCGTTGCTGATTGGCGTTGCCACCTCCAGTCTGGCCCTGCACGCGCCGTCGC
AAATTGTCGCGGCGATTAAATCTCGCGCCGATCAACTGGGTGCCAGCGTGGTGGTGTCGATGGTAGAACG
AAGCGGCGTCGAAGCCTGTAAAGCGGCGGTGCACAATCTTCTCGCGCAACGCGTCAGTGGGCTGATCATT
AACTATCCGCTGGATGACCAGGATGCCATTGCTGTGGAAGCTGCCTGCACTAATGTTCCGGCGTTATTTC
TTGATGTCTCTGACCAGACACCCATCAACAGTATTATTTTCTCCCATGAGGACGGTACGCGACTGGGCGT
GGAGCATCTGGTCGCATTGGGTCACCAGCAAATCGCGCTGTTAGCGGGCCCATTAAGTTCTGTCTCGGCG
CGTCTGCGTCTGGCTGGCTGGCATAAATATCTCACTCGCAATCAAATTCAGCCGATAGCGGAACGGGAAG
GCGACTGGAGTGCCATGTCCGGTTTTCAACAAACCATGCAAATGCTGAATGAGGGCATCGTTCCCACTGC
GATGCTGGTTGCCAACGATCAGATGGCGCTGGGCGCAATGCGCGCCATTACCGAGTCCGGGCTGCGCGTT
GGTGCGGATATCTCGGTAGTGGGATACGACGATACCGAGGACAGCTCATGTTATATCCCGCCGTTAACCA
CCATCAAACAGGATTTTCGCCTGCTGGGGCAAACCAGCGTGGACCGCTTGCTGCAACTCTCTCAGGGCCA
GGCGGTGAAGGGCAATCAGCTGTTGCCCGTCTCACTGGTGAAAAGAAAAACCACCCTGGCGCCCAATACG
CAAACCGCCTCTCCCCGCGCGTTGGCCGATTCATTAATGCAGCTGGCACGACAGGTTTCCCGACTGGAAA
GCGGGCAGTGAAGATCTATTAAAGAGGAGAAATTAAGCATGAGTATTCAACATTTCCGTGTCGCCCTTAT
TCCCTTTTTTGCGGCATTTTGCCTTCCTGTTTTTGCTCACCCAGAAACGCTGGTGAAAGTAAAAGATGCT
GAAGATCAGTTGGGTGCACGAGTGGGTTACATCGAACTGGATCTCAACAGCGGTAAGATCCTTGAGAGTT
TTCGCCCCGAAGAACGTTTTCCAATGATGAGCACTTTTAAAGTTCTGCTATGTGGCGCGGTATTATCCCG
TATTGACGCCGGGCAAGAGCAACTCGGTCGCCGCATACACTATTCTCAGAATGACTTGGTTGAGTACTCA
CCAGTCACAGAAAAGCATCTTACGGATGGCATGACAGTAAGAGAATTATGCAGTGCTGCCATAACCATGA
GTGATAACACTGCGGCCAACTTACTTCTGACAACGATCGGAGGACCGAAGGAGCTAACCGCTTTTTTGCA
CAACATGGGGGATCATGTAACTCGCCTTGATCGTTGGGAACCGGAGCTGAATGAAGCCATACCAAACGAC
GAGCGTGACACCACGATGCCTGTAGCAATGGCAACAACGTTGCGCAAACTATTAACTGGCGAACTACTTA
CTCTAGCTTCCCGGCAACAATTAATAGACTGGATGGAGGCGGATAAAGTTGCAGGACCACTTCTGCGCTC
GGCCCTTCCGGCTGGCTGGTTTATTGCTGATAAATCTGGAGCCGGTGAGCGTGGGTCTCGCGGTATCATT
GCAGCACTGGGGCCAGATGGTAAGCCCTCCCGTATCGTAGTTATCTACACGACGGGGAGTCAGGCAACTA
TGGATGAACGAAATAGACAGATCGCTGAGATAGGTGCCTCACTGATTAAGCATTGGTAACTGCAGATCCT
TAGCGAAAGCTAAGGATTTTTTTTACTCGAGCAAAAAACCCCTCAAGACCCGTTTAGAGGCCCCAAGGGG
TTATGCTAGTGTACACTACAATGTCACATCGACACGAACTGTTGACCCTGCGGGGGCATAAGGAACCAAG
TTGCCTTCTACAGGTGTTCCATCAACGACAAGGCGACCGCGTGATCCGTCGGTCCCACTGTTAGTGACTG
TTATCTCGTAAGTGGCTCCACGGGCGACACGCGTAACCGTAAAGCTAGGTACGTCAGGTCCGATCTGCGG
GTCTACCACCAAGCCGTCGTACTCTGGGCGAACCCCAAGAAGGTACTGTGACACGGTCACAAAGTTCCAA
GCCGCAGTCCCGGTAAGCCAGCTGTTCTTTGCTTCACCGTGACGGACCGCCTCCTTCCCTGCTATCATTT
GTGCATAGACATAGGGTTCAAGACGGTGAACGTCGCTTATGTCCTCGCGATACGCGGGAGTAATTCTCTT
GTAGTAATCAAATGCCCGTCCGCCTCTTCCGACGACAGTTTCCGCTATGATAACCCAAGGATTATTGTGG
CAAAATATACCTCCATTCTCTTTATACCCGGGTGGATAAGTGGATACTTCACCCATGTGTACTTGGTATG
TAGTGTATGCTGGGTATTGAAGGACCATACCGTGATCGGTTGCCAACATTTCGTTCACAGAATCAAGCGC
CTTAATAGCGGGAGCGTCCGTATCTTGAGGCCCTTCGCCTACACCGACTCCAGCCATCACCGCGAACCCT
TGCGGTTCGATCCAAATCTTCCCTTCGTCATGTGCGTCGGTGCCGATAGGGTTTCCATAATAGTCATAAG
CTCTCAAGAACCAGCTGCCGTCCCACCCGTCGGTCAGAAGTGCGTCTCTCATTTCAGCCACATGCCCTCT
TGCTCTATCGGCTACGTCGGCCAACCCGCGCCGCGCTGCCAACTCGGCATACTGCTCCCCATATAAAACG
AATTGCGCGGCTATGAACGTTGACTCCGCTACGCCACCGGCTTGGTTCTCCGTTGTCTGAAATGACTCGC
CCGGGGTTGTACTGAAGCAATTAAGATTCAAACAATCGTTCCAATCTGCGCGGCCAATAAGAGGCAAACC
GTGGGGACCCCGATGGGTTACGGTAAACTCAAAACTACGGGTCAGGTGCTCAAATAACGGAACTTCTGAC
CCCGGTTCGTTATCAAAAGGTACGGGCTCATCTAATATGGAGAAGTCACCAGTTTCTTTGATGTAGGCGG
CAGTTCCCGCGATTAACCAAAGAGGATCGTCGTTAAACCCAGAGCCAATGTCGTTGTTACCGCGCTTCGT
TAAAGGTTGGTATTGGTGATAAGCGGAACCGTCCGCGAACTGGGTTGACGCTATGTCAATGATGCGCTCA
CGCGCCCGCTCTGGGATTAAGTGAACAAAGCCCAGAAGGTCTTGGTTGCTATCACGAAACCCCATCCCTC
TCCCAATACCGGTCTCGAAAAAGCTCGCCGAGCGACTCATGTTAAAGGTTACCATGCATTGGTACTGATT
CCATATATTAACCATCCGGTCCAATTTTTCGTCATTGGAACTAACGGAATACGTCGATAACAAATCCGTC
CAATAATCCTTCAAAGCGGCGAAAGCTGCGTCAGTCTGTTCGGACGTAGCAAATCTTGATAATAAAGCGT
GAGCTCTTTCTTTATTCACGACCTGTTTTGCGTCGTCTGCCCACTTCTCCTCATCAGGATTTTCCACGTA
CCCAAGCACATAAACCAATTCTCTGGATTCTCCAGGCGCTAAAGACACTGCCACGCTATGAGAGCCAATA
GGATACCATCCACTTGCAACGCTATTTGCACTTTCTCCCTTAAGGGGAACTGCGGCTTCACCAAGCGAGT
TATAGGCTCCCACAAATGTGTCGCGATCTGTATCGAAACCCTCGGCCTGCGTATTAACGGCGAATACCGC
GTAGTGATCGCGTCTCTCCCGGTACTCTGTACGGTGATAAATTGCACTGCCATGCGGAGATTCTTGTTCC
ACTTCAACCTCTCCTATGCTCAGATTACGCTGGTAGTTAGTTTGATCGTCTTGCGCGTTCCAAAGACAAA
ATTCGACAAAAGAAAACAACGTCAGGGATTTATACGAGTCAGAGGTATTAGTGACCGTAACTTTCTGGAC
CTCCGCGTTCTCACCGACTGGGACGAAAAACAAGGTCTCAACCCGTACCCCATTTCTTTCACCTGTAATG
GTACTGTAGCCAAGACCATGTCTGGCTTCAAAATGATCTAAGTCTGCTTTAACAGGAAGCCACGATGGCG
TCCAAACGTCCCCACCGTCGTTTACATAAAGATACCGGCCTCCCGCGTCTGCTGGTATGTTGTTGTATCT
GTATCTTGTCAATCTACGCATCTTGGCATCGCGATAAAACGAATAGCCGCCAGCCTGGTGCGACAAAAGA
CTGAAGAACTGTTCCGAACCCAGATAGTTGATCCAAGGGTACGGAGTATGCGGTGTGGTGATAACGTACT
CGCGTGCTTCATCGTCAAAATGACCATAGCGGGTCGACCCGTGATGGTGATGGTGATGGCTGCTGCCCAT
ATGATATCTCCTTCTTAAAGTTAAACAAAATTATTTCTAGAGGGGAATTGTTATCCGCTCACAATTCCCC
TATAGTGAGTCGTATTAATTTCGCGGGATCGACTAGTTGTGAGCAAAAGGCCAGCAAAAGGCCAGGAACC
GTAAAAAGGCCGCGTTGCTGGCGTTTTTCCATAGGCTCCGCCCCCCTGACGAGCATCACAAAAATCGACG
CTCAAGTCAGAGGTGGCGAAACCCGACAGGACTATAAAGATACCAGGCGTTTCCCCCTGGAAGCTCCCTC
GTGCGCTCTCCTGTTCCGACCCTGCCGCTTACCGGATACCTGTCCGCCTTTCTCCCTTCGGGAAGCGTGG
CGCTTTCTCATAGCTCACGCTGTAGGTATCTCAGTTCGGTGTAGGTCGTTCGCTCCAAGCTGGGCTGTGT
GCACGAACCCCCCGTTCAGCCCGACCGCTGCGCCTTATCCGGTAACTATCGTCTTGAGTCCAACCCGGTA
AGACACGACTTATCGCCACTGGCAGCAGCCACTGGTAACAGGATTAGCAGAGCGAGGTATGTAGGCGGTG
CTACAGAGTTCTTGAAGTGGTGGCCTAACTACGGCTACACTAGAAGAACAGTATTTGGTATCTGCGCTCT
GCTGAAGCCAGTTACCTTCGGAAAAAGAGTTGGTAGCTCTTGATCCGGCAAACAAACCACCGCTGGTAGC
GGTGGTTTTTTTGTTTGCAAGCAGCAGATTACGCGCAGAAAAAAAGGATCTCAAGAAGATCCTTTGATCT
TTTCTACGGGG
